>Addgene plasmid #218872 | pGP-AAV-GFAP-iGABASnFR2n-WPRE | addgene full sequence | sequence record 436565 | Addgene NGS Result
GTTGGGAAGGGCGATCGGTGCGGGCCTCTTCGCTATTACGCCAGCTGCGCGCTCGCTCGCTCACTGAGGC
CGCCCGGGCAAAGCCCGGGCGTCGGGCGACCTTTGGTCGCCCGGCCTCAGTGAGCGAGCGAGCGCGCAGA
GAGGGAGTGGCCAACTCCATCACTAGGGGTTCCTTGTAGTTAATGATTAACCCGCCATGCTACTTATCTA
CGTAGCCATGCTCTAGGAAGATCCAACATATCCTGGTGTGGAGTAGGGGACGCTGCTCTGACAGAGGCTC
GGGGGCCTGAGCTGGCTCTGTGAGCTGGGGAGGAGGCAGACAGCCAGGCCTTTGTCTGCAAGCAGACCTG
GCAGCATTGGGCTGGCCGCCCCCCAGGGCCTCCTCTTCATGCCCAGTGAATGACTCACCTTGGCACAGAC
ACAATGTTCGGGGTGGGCACAGTGCCTGCTTCCCGCCGCACCCCAGCCCCCCTCAAATGCCTTCCGAGAA
GCCCATTGAGCAGGGGGCTTGCATTGCACCCCAGCCTGACAGCCTGGCATCTTGGGATAAAAGCAGCACA
GCCCCCTAGGGGCTGCCCTTGCTGTGTGGCGCCACCGGCGGTGGAGAACAAGGCTCTATTCAGCCTGTGC
CCAGGAAAGGGGATCAGGGGATGCCCAGGCATGGACAGTGGGTGGCAGGGGGGGAGAGGAGGGCTGTCTG
CTTCCCAGAAGTCCAAGGACACAAATGGGTGAGGGGAGAGCTCTCCCCATAGCTGGGCTGCGGCCCAACC
CCACCCCCTCAGGCTATGCCAGGGGGTGTTGCCAGGGGCACCCGGGCATCGCCAGTCTAGCCCACTCCTT
CATAAAGCCCTCGCATCCCAGGAGCGAGCAGAGCCAGAGCAGGTTGGAGAGGAGACGCATCACCTCCGCT
GCTCGCGGGGATCCACCCGCCACCATGGAGACAGACACACTCCTGCTATGGGTACTGCTGCTCTGGGTTC
CAGGTTCCACTGGTGACAGATCTGAAAGCATCAATTTCGTGAGCTGGGGCGGTAGCACCCAGGATGCGCA
GAAGCAGGCCTGGGCCGACCCGTTCAGCAAGGCCAGCGGCATTACCGTGGTCCAGGATGGGCCCACCGAC
TACGGCAAACTCAAGGCCATGGTCGAAAGCGGCAACGTGCAGTGGGACGTGGTGGATGTAGAGGCCGACT
TCGCCTTGCGCGCCGCCGCCGAAGGCCTGCTCGAACCCCTGGATTTCTCGGTGATCCAGCGCGACAAGAT
CGATCCGCGGTTCGTGAGTGACCATGGAGTGGGGGCCTTCCTGTTCTCTCACGTGCTCGGCTACAACGAA
GGCAAGCTCGGAGCCAGCAAGCCCCAGGACTGGACCGCGCTGTTCGACACCAAGACCTACCCCGGCAAAC
GCGCCCTCTACAAATGGCCGAGCCCTGGCGTGCTCGAACTGGCCCTGCTCGCCGACGGCGTACCGGCCGA
CAAGCTCTACCCGCTGGACCTGGACCGCGCCTTCAAGAAACTCGACACCATCAAGAAAGACATCGTCTGG
TGGGGCGGCGGTGCACAGTCGCAGCAGCTGCTGGCCTCCGGCGAAGTCAGCATGGGCCAGTTCTGGAACG
GTCGCATCCACGCCCTGCAAGAAGACGGCGCGCCAGTGGGCGTGAGCTGGAAGCAGAACCTGGTGATGGC
CGACATCCTCGTCGTGCCTAAAGGCACGAAGAACAAAGCCGCCGCGATGAAGTTCCTGGCCAGTGCCAGC
AGCGCCAAAGGCCAGGACGACTTTTCCGCCCTGACCGCCTATGCTCCAGTGAACATCGACAGTGTGCAGC
GCCTCGACCTTGCGCAGGTCCGGATCACCGCCGACAAGCAGAAGAACGGCATCATGGCGAACTTCAAGAT
CCCGCACAACGTGGAGGACGGCAGCGTGCAGCTCGCCGACCACTACCAGCAGAACACCCCCATCGGCGAC
GGCCCCGTGCTGCTGCCCGACAACCACTACCTGAGCACCCAGTCCGTGCTGAGCAAAGACCCCAACGAGA
AGCGCGATCACATGGTCCTGCTGGAGTTCGTGACCGCCGCCGGGATCACTCTCGGCATGGACGAGCTGTA
CAAGGGCGGTACCGGAGGGAGCATGAGCAAGGGCGAGGAGCTGTTCACCGGGGTGGTGCCCATCCTGGTC
GAGCTGGACGGCGACGTAAACGGCCACAAGTTCAGCGTGCGCGGCGAGGGCGAGGGCGATGCCACCAACG
GCAAGCTGACCCTGAAGTTCATCTGCACCACCGGCAAGCTGCCCGTGCCCTGGCCCACCCTCGTGACCAC
CCTGACCTACGGCGTGCAGTGCTTCAGCCGCTACCCCGACCACATGAAGCAGCACGACTTCTTCAAGTCC
GCCATGCCCGAAGGCTACGTCCAGGAGCGCACCATCAGCTTCAAGGACGACGGCACCTACAAGACCCGCG
CCGAGGTGAAGTTCGAGGGCGACACCCTGGTGAACCGCATCGAGCTGAAGGGCATCGACTTCAAGGAGGA
CGGCAACATCCTGGGGCACAAGCTGGAGTACAACTGGAACGCCAACCTGGCACCGAACCTGCCGACCGCC
TACGTCAAGGATCAGATCACCCTCGATTTCGCCTACTGGGCCAAGAACGGTCCGGCCATTGCGACACGGT
GGAATGAATGGCTAGTCAAACTGCAGGTCGACGAACAAAAACTCATCTCAGAAGAGGATCTGAATGCTGT
GGGCCAGGACACGCAGGAGGTCATCGTGGTGCCACACTCCTTGCCCTTTAAGGTGGTGGTGATCTCAGCC
ATCCTGGCCCTGGTGGTGCTCACCATCATCTCCCTTATCATCCTCATCATGCTTTGGCAGAAGAAGCCAC
GTTAAAAGCTTATCGATAATCAACCTCTGGATTACAAAATTTGTGAAAGATTGACTGGTATTCTTAACTA
TGTTGCTCCTTTTACGCTATGTGGATACGCTGCTTTAATGCCTTTGTATCATGCTATTGCTTCCCGTATG
GCTTTCATTTTCTCCTCCTTGTATAAATCCTGGTTGCTGTCTCTTTATGAGGAGTTGTGGCCCGTTGTCA
GGCAACGTGGCGTGGTGTGCACTGTGTTTGCTGACGCAACCCCCACTGGTTGGGGCATTGCCACCACCTG
TCAGCTCCTTTCCGGGACTTTCGCTTTCCCCCTCCCTATTGCCACGGCGGAACTCATCGCCGCCTGCCTT
GCCCGCTGCTGGACAGGGGCTCGGCTGTTGGGCACTGACAATTCCGTGGTGTTGTCGGGGAAATCATCGT
CCTTTCCTTGGCTGCTCGCCTGTGTTGCCACCTGGATTCTGCGCGGGACGTCCTTCTGCTACGTCCCTTC
GGCCCTCAATCCAGCGGACCTTCCTTCCCGCGGCCTGCTGCCGGCTCTGCGGCCTCTTCCGCGTCTTCGC
CTTCGCCCTCAGACGAGTCGGATCTCCCTTTGGGCCGCCTCCCCGCATCGATACCGTCGACCTCGACCCG
GGCGGCCGCTTCGAGCAGACATGATAAGATACATTGATGAGTTTGGACAAACCACAACTAGAATGCAGTG
AAAAAAATGCTTTATTTGTGAAATTTGTGATGCTATTGCTTTATTTGTAACCATTATAAGCTGCAATAAA
CAAGTTAACAACAACAATTGCATTCATTTTATGTTTCAGGTTCAGGGGGAGATGTGGGAGGTTTTTTAAA
GCAAGTAAAACCTCTACAAATGTGGTAAAATCGATAAGGATCTTCCTAGAGCATGGCTACGTAGATAAGT
AGCATGGCGGGTTAATCATTAACTACAAGGAACCCCTAGTGATGGAGTTGGCCACTCCCTCTCTGCGCGC
TCGCTCGCTCACTGAGGCCGGGCGACCAAAGGTCGCCCGACGCCCGGGCTTTGCCCGGGCGGCCTCAGTG
AGCGAGCGAGCGCGCAGCTGCATTAATGAATCGGCCAACGCGCGGGGAGAGGCGGTTTGCGTATTGGGCG
CTCTTCCGCTTCCTCGCTCACTGACTCGCTGCGCTCGGTCGTTCGGCTGCGGCGAGCGGTATCAGCTCAC
TCAAAGGCGGTAATACGGTTATCCACAGAATCAGGGGATAACGCAGGAAAGAACATGTGAGCAAAAGGCC
AGCAAAAGGCCAGGAACCGTAAAAAGGCCGCGTTGCTGGCGTTTTTCCATAGGCTCCGCCCCCCTGACGA
GCATCACAAAAATCGACGCTCAAGTCAGAGGTGGCGAAACCCGACAGGACTATAAAGATACCAGGCGTTT
CCCCCTGGAAGCTCCCTCGTGCGCTCTCCTGTTCCGACCCTGCCGCTTACCGGATACCTGTCCGCCTTTC
TCCCTTCGGGAAGCGTGGCGCTTTCTCATAGCTCACGCTGTAGGTATCTCAGTTCGGTGTAGGTCGTTCG
CTCCAAGCTGGGCTGTGTGCACGAACCCCCCGTTCAGCCCGACCGCTGCGCCTTATCCGGTAACTATCGT
CTTGAGTCCAACCCGGTAAGACACGACTTATCGCCACTGGCAGCAGCCACTGGTAACAGGATTAGCAGAG
CGAGGTATGTAGGCGGTGCTACAGAGTTCTTGAAGTGGTGGCCTAACTACGGCTACACTAGAAGAACAGT
ATTTGGTATCTGCGCTCTGCTGAAGCCAGTTACCTTCGGAAAAAGAGTTGGTAGCTCTTGATCCGGCAAA
CAAACCACCGCTGGTAGCGGTGGTTTTTTTGTTTGCAAGCAGCAGATTACGCGCAGAAAAAAAGGATCTC
AAGAAGATCCTTTGATCTTTTCTACGGGGTCTGACGCTCAGTGGAACGAAAACTCACGTTAAGGGATTTT
GGTCATGAGATTATCAAAAAGGATCTTCACCTAGATCCTTTTAAATTAAAAATGAAGTTTTAAATCAATC
TAAAGTATATATGAGTAAACTTGGTCTGACAGTTACCAATGCTTAATCAGTGAGGCACCTATCTCAGCGA
TCTGTCTATTTCGTTCATCCATAGTTGCCTGACTCCCCGTCGTGTAGATAACTACGATACGGGAGGGCTT
ACCATCTGGCCCCAGTGCTGCAATGATACCGCGAGACCCACGCTCACCGGCTCCAGATTTATCAGCAATA
AACCAGCCAGCCGGAAGGGCCGAGCGCAGAAGTGGTCCTGCAACTTTATCCGCCTCCATCCAGTCTATTA
ATTGTTGCCGGGAAGCTAGAGTAAGTAGTTCGCCAGTTAATAGTTTGCGCAACGTTGTTGCCATTGCTAC
AGGCATCGTGGTGTCACGCTCGTCGTTTGGTATGGCTTCATTCAGCTCCGGTTCCCAACGATCAAGGCGA
GTTACATGATCCCCCATGTTGTGCAAAAAAGCGGTTAGCTCCTTCGGTCCTCCGATCGTTGTCAGAAGTA
AGTTGGCCGCAGTGTTATCACTCATGGTTATGGCAGCACTGCATAATTCTCTTACTGTCATGCCATCCGT
AAGATGCTTTTCTGTGACTGGTGAGTACTCAACCAAGTCATTCTGAGAATAGTGTATGCGGCGACCGAGT
TGCTCTTGCCCGGCGTCAATACGGGATAATACCGCGCCACATAGCAGAACTTTAAAAGTGCTCATCATTG
GAAAACGTTCTTCGGGGCGAAAACTCTCAAGGATCTTACCGCTGTTGAGATCCAGTTCGATGTAACCCAC
TCGTGCACCCAACTGATCTTCAGCATCTTTTACTTTCACCAGCGTTTCTGGGTGAGCAAAAACAGGAAGG
CAAAATGCCGCAAAAAAGGGAATAAGGGCGACACGGAAATGTTGAATACTCATACTCTTCCTTTTTCAAT
ATTATTGAAGCATTTATCAGGGTTATTGTCTCATGAGCGGATACATATTTGAATGTATTTAGAAAAATAA
ACAAATAGGGGTTCCGCGCACATTTCCCCGAAAAGTGCCACCTAAATTGTAAGCGTTAATATTTTGTTAA
AATTCGCGTTAAATTTTTGTTAAATCAGCTCATTTTTTAACCAATAGGCCGAAATCGGCAAAATCCCTTA
TAAATCAAAAGAATAGACCGAGATAGGGT
[37 nt withheld, positions 6050-6086]
AAAGAACGTGGACTCCAACGTCAAAGG
[49 nt withheld, positions 6114-6162]
T
[91 nt withheld, positions 6164-6254]
G
[124 nt withheld, positions 6256-6379]
CCCATTCGCCATTCAGGCTGCGCAACT
Features (pLannotate 1.2.2; 15 found; start..end, strand, type, name):
     42..174     -  repeat_region  AAV2 ITR (fragment): inverted terminal repeat of adeno-associated virus serotype 2 inverted
    935..997     +  sig_peptide    Igκ leader: leader sequence from mouse immunoglobulin κ light chain
   1829..2554    +  CDS            cEGFP: cEGFP is a basic (constitutively fluorescent) green fluorescent protein published in 2008, derived from Aequorea victoria.
   2726..2872    +  CDS            PDGFRβ TM domain: transmembrane domain from platelet derived growth factor receptor beta
   2888..3476    +  misc_feature   WPRE: woodchuck hepatitis virus posttranscriptional regulatory element
   3477..3496    +  misc_feature   MCS (fragment): pBluescript multiple cloning site
   3525..3646    -  polyA_signal   SV40 poly(A) signal: SV40 polyadenylation signal
   3669..3737    -  CDS            large T antigen (fragment): large T antigen from SV40 (simian virus 40)
   3808..3941    +  repeat_region  AAV2 ITR: inverted terminal repeat of adeno-associated virus serotype 2 inverted
   3935..3991    -  CDS            lacI (fragment): lac repressor; lacI; The lac repressor binds to the lac operator to inhibit transcription in E. coli. This inhibition can be relieved by adding lactose or isopropyl-β-D-thiogalactopyranoside (IPTG).
   4174..4762    -  rep_origin     ori: high-copy-number ColE1/pMB1/pBR322/pUC origin of replication
   4933..5793    -  CDS            AmpR: β-lactamase; bla; confers resistance to ampicillin, carbenicillin, and related antibiotics
   5794..5898    -  promoter       AmpR promoter: bla
   5951..6379    -  rep_origin     f1 ori (sequence partly withheld): f1 bacteriophage origin of replication; arrow indicates direction of (+) strand synthesis
   6384..47      -  CDS            lacZα (fragment) (across the origin): LacZα fragment of β-galactosidase; lacZ fragment
