[The description below was written by a language model from this plasmid's Addgene catalogue record and pLannotate feature annotations shown in this document.]
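Description:
pGP-AAV-GFAP-iGABASnFR2n-WPRE is an AAV transfer plasmid built on a pAAV-GFAP backbone for viral delivery and mammalian expression of a genetically encoded GABA sensor. The 6.4 kb plasmid is maintained in E. coli through a high-copy ColE1/pUC-type origin and selected with ampicillin via the β-lactamase gene and its own promoter. An f1 phage origin is also present. Two AAV2 inverted terminal repeats flank the expression cassette and define the segment that is packaged into recombinant AAV particles. Propagation in a recombination-deficient strain is recorded, consistent with the need to keep the ITRs intact.

Between the ITRs, the catalogue lists a GFAP promoter driving the 1941 bp iGABASnFR2n insert (also called variant 4445). The promoter itself was not annotated in the feature table, though it presumably lies in the unannotated stretch between the left ITR and the coding region. GFAP promoters are generally used to favour expression in astrocytes. The sensor combines a Pseudomonas fluorescens-derived component with an Aequorea victoria GFP-derived fluorescent domain, annotated as a cEGFP-like CDS, and carries the S99A, F104H and R168P mutations. An N-terminal Igκ leader directs the protein into the secretory pathway and a C-terminal PDGFRβ transmembrane domain anchors it in the membrane, so the sensor is displayed on the cell surface where it can report extracellular GABA. A WPRE downstream enhances transcript stability and expression, followed by an SV40 polyadenylation signal. Small lacI, lacZα and large T antigen fragments appear to be backbone remnants.

This "n" variant responds to GABA with a decrease in fluorescence, and the construct is intended for AAV-mediated expression of this improved sensor for imaging GABA signalling.
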