Addgene plasmid #218872: pGP-AAV-GFAP-iGABASnFR2n-WPRE
Purpose: AAV-mediated expression of improved GABA sensor (negative change in fluorescence)
Depositing lab: GENIE Project. Depositing organization: HHMI, Janelia Research Campus. Publication: iGABASnFR2 is an improved genetically encoded protein sensor of GABA. Kolb I, Hasseman JP, Matsumoto A, Jensen TP, Kopach O, Arthur BJ, Zhang Y, Tsang A, Reep D, Tsegaye G, Zheng J, Patel RH, Looger LL, Marvin JS, Korff WL, Rusakov DA, Yonehara K, Turner GC. eLife. 2026 Mar 18;14:RP108319. doi: 10.7554/eLife.108319. PubMed 41848771.
Backbone
  Vector backbone: pAAV-GFAP
  Vector type: Mammalian Expression, AAV
Growth in bacteria
  Bacterial resistance: Ampicillin, 100 μg/mL
  Growth temperature: 37°C
  Growth strain: NEB Stable
  Copy number: High Copy
Gene/Insert
  Gene/Insert name: iGABASnFR2n (alt name: variant 4445)
  Species: Pseudomonas fluorescens, A. victoria (jellyfish)
  Insert size (bp): 1941
  Mutation: S99A F104H R168P
  Promoter: GFAP
  Cloning method: Gibson Cloning
Terms and licenses: Academic/Nonprofit Terms; Industry Terms: Not Available to Industry
Depositor comments: Please visit https://doi.org/10.1101/2025.03.25.644953 for bioRxiv preprint.
How to cite: pGP-AAV-GFAP-iGABASnFR2n-WPRE was a gift from GENIE Project (Addgene plasmid # 218872 ; http://n2t.net/addgene:218872 ; RRID:Addgene_218872)
