>Addgene plasmid #218872 | pGP-AAV-GFAP-iGABASnFR2n-WPRE | depositor partial sequence | sequence record 427200 | iGABASnFR2n
ATGGAGACAGACACACTCCTGCTATGGGTACTGCTGCTCTGGGTTCCAGGTTCCACTGGTGACAGATCTG
AAAGCATCAATTTCGTGAGCTGGGGCGGTAGCACCCAGGATGCGCAGAAGCAGGCCTGGGCCGACCCGTT
CAGCAAGGCCAGCGGCATTACCGTGGTCCAGGATGGGCCCACCGACTACGGCAAACTCAAGGCCATGGTC
GAAAGCGGCAACGTGCAGTGGGACGTGGTGGATGTAGAGGCCGACTTCGCCTTGCGCGCCGCCGCCGAAG
GCCTGCTCGAACCCCTGGATTTCTCGGTGATCCAGCGCGACAAGATCGATCCGCGGTTCGTGAGTGACCA
TGGAGTGGGGGCCTTCCTGTTCTCTCACGTGCTCGGCTACAACGAAGGCAAGCTCGGAGCCAGCAAGCCC
CAGGACTGGACCGCGCTGTTCGACACCAAGACCTACCCCGGCAAACGCGCCCTCTACAAATGGCCGAGCC
CTGGCGTGCTCGAACTGGCCCTGCTCGCCGACGGCGTACCGGCCGACAAGCTCTACCCGCTGGACCTGGA
CCGCGCCTTCAAGAAACTCGACACCATCAAGAAAGACATCGTCTGGTGGGGCGGCGGTGCACAGTCGCAG
CAGCTGCTGGCCTCCGGCGAAGTCAGCATGGGCCAGTTCTGGAACGGTCGCATCCACGCCCTGCAAGAAG
ACGGCGCGCCAGTGGGCGTGAGCTGGAAGCAGAACCTGGTGATGGCCGACATCCTCGTCGTGCCTAAAGG
CACGAAGAACAAAGCCGCCGCGATGAAGTTCCTGGCCAGTGCCAGCAGCGCCAAAGGCCAGGACGACTTT
TCCGCCCTGACCGCCTATGCTCCAGTGAACATCGACAGTGTGCAGCGCCTCGACCTTGCGCAGGTCCGGA
TCACCGCCGACAAGCAGAAGAACGGCATCATGGCGAACTTCAAGATCCCGCACAACGTGGAGGACGGCAG
CGTGCAGCTCGCCGACCACTACCAGCAGAACACCCCCATCGGCGACGGCCCCGTGCTGCTGCCCGACAAC
CACTACCTGAGCACCCAGTCCGTGCTGAGCAAAGACCCCAACGAGAAGCGCGATCACATGGTCCTGCTGG
AGTTCGTGACCGCCGCCGGGATCACTCTCGGCATGGACGAGCTGTACAAGGGCGGTACCGGAGGGAGCAT
GAGCAAGGGCGAGGAGCTGTTCACCGGGGTGGTGCCCATCCTGGTCGAGCTGGACGGCGACGTAAACGGC
CACAAGTTCAGCGTGCGCGGCGAGGGCGAGGGCGATGCCACCAACGGCAAGCTGACCCTGAAGTTCATCT
GCACCACCGGCAAGCTGCCCGTGCCCTGGCCCACCCTCGTGACCACCCTGACCTACGGCGTGCAGTGCTT
CAGCCGCTACCCCGACCACATGAAGCAGCACGACTTCTTCAAGTCCGCCATGCCCGAAGGCTACGTCCAG
GAGCGCACCATCAGCTTCAAGGACGACGGCACCTACAAGACCCGCGCCGAGGTGAAGTTCGAGGGCGACA
CCCTGGTGAACCGCATCGAGCTGAAGGGCATCGACTTCAAGGAGGACGGCAACATCCTGGGGCACAAGCT
GGAGTACAACTGGAACGCCAACCTGGCACCGAACCTGCCGACCGCCTACGTCAAGGATCAGATCACCCTC
GATTTCGCCTACTGGGCCAAGAACGGTCCGGCCATTGCGACACGGTGGAATGAATGGCTAGTCAAACTGC
AGGTCGACGAACAAAAACTCATCTCAGAAGAGGATCTGAATGCTGTGGGCCAGGACACGCAGGAGGTCAT
CGTGGTGCCACACTCCTTGCCCTTTAAGGTGGTGGTGATCTCAGCCATCCTGGCCCTGGTGGTGCTCACC
ATCATCTCCCTTATCATCCTCATCATGCTTTGGCAGAAGAAGCCACGTTAA
